Addgene plasmid #26467: pJC96.4-spp-1
Depositing lab: Phillip Newmark. Depositing organization: University of Illinois at Urbana-Champaign. Publication: Genome-wide analyses reveal a role for peptide hormones in planarian germline development. Collins JJ, Hou X, Romanova EV, Lambrus BG, Miller CM, Saberi A, Sweedler JV, Newmark PA. PLoS Biol. 2010 . 8(10):e1000509. 10.1371/journal.pbio.1000509 PubMed 20967238.
Backbone
  Vector backbone: pJC53.2
  Backbone size w/o insert (bp): 3240
  Vector type: T/A Cloning Vector for dsRNA generation and the generation of sense and anti-sense probes
Growth in bacteria
  Bacterial resistance: Ampicillin and Kanamycin, 100 & 50 μg/mL
  Growth temperature: 37°C
  Growth strain: DH5alpha
  Copy number: High Copy
Gene/Insert
  Gene/Insert name: spp-1
  Species: S. mediterranea (planarian)
  Insert size (bp): 285
  GenBank ID: GU295176
  Cloning method: Restriction Enzyme; 5′ cloning site Eam1105I (destroyed during cloning); 3′ cloning site Eam1105I (destroyed during cloning)
  Sequencing primers: 5′ SP6; 3′ T3
Terms and licenses: Academic/Nonprofit Terms; Industry Terms: Not Available to Industry
Depositor comments: dsRNA can be generated by in vitro transcription with T7 RNA polymerase and single stranded probes can be generated with SP6 or T3 RNA polymerases.
How to cite: pJC96.4-spp-1 was a gift from Phillip Newmark (Addgene plasmid # 26467 ; http://n2t.net/addgene:26467 ; RRID:Addgene_26467)
