[The description below was written by a language model from this plasmid's Addgene catalogue record.]
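Description:
pJC96.4-spp-1 is a small bacterial plasmid built on the pJC53.2 backbone (about 3.2 kb without insert), a T/A cloning vector designed for producing double-stranded RNA and strand-specific riboprobes by in vitro transcription. It is maintained at high copy in standard E. coli cloning strains and carries resistance to both ampicillin and kanamycin. The record does not name the origin of replication, and no feature table is provided, so the exact layout of backbone elements cannot be confirmed here.

The insert is a 285 bp fragment of spp-1 from the planarian Schmidtea mediterranea, a gene examined in a genome-wide study of peptide hormones and their role in planarian germline development. It was introduced at Eam1105I sites, which generate the single-base overhangs used for T/A cloning of PCR products and which were destroyed in the process. According to the depositor's comments, T7 RNA polymerase transcription yields dsRNA, which implies that T7 promoters read into the insert from both sides so that complementary strands are made in one reaction. SP6 and T3 polymerases each produce single-stranded transcripts, and these promoter sites also serve as the sequencing primer positions at the 5′ and 3′ ends of the insert. Which of the two gives the sense and which the antisense strand depends on insert orientation, which the record does not state.

The construct is therefore suited to RNA interference knockdown of spp-1 in planarians using in vitro synthesised dsRNA, and to making sense and antisense probes for in situ hybridisation to map spp-1 expression.
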