>Addgene plasmid #26467 | pJC96.4-spp-1 | depositor partial sequence | sequence record 12498 | Author sequence
TACACAAAAATTGTTTCATCATTTTCCCATTCTGGATGCCCAATAGGCCTTCTTTCCCATTCTTGAAGCC
CAATAAGCTCGTTTACCCATTCTCGAGGCCCAATAGGCCTTTTTATCGAGACGGCTGTCATCAAGGTCGA
TGTCTGCATTGAGAGAACCGAGATCTTCAGCGAATGTGTTCATAAATAGGCATCCTGATGTCAGCAGAAT
CATTGCCCCTGAATTCCCCGGGGAGCTGAACGCCGTAGCGTTACTCCTTGTTGTTCATTGTCATATTTTT
CTGTC
