>Addgene plasmid #26467 | pJC96.4-spp-1 | addgene partial sequence | sequence record 32648 | 26467 with T3
ATACAACGCAAATAACAGTTCTGGTATAAAGTACACAAAAATTGTTTCATCATTTTCCCATTCTGGATGC
CCAATAGGCCTTCTTTCCCATTCTTGAAGCCCAATAAGCTCGTTTACCCATTCTCGAGGCCCAATAGGCC
TTTTTATCGAGACGGCTGTCATCAAGGTCGATGTCTGCATTGAGAGAACCGAGATCTTCAGCGAATGTGT
TCATAAATAGGCATCCTGATGTCAGCAGAATCATTGCCCCTGAATTCCCCGGGGAGCTGAACGCCGTAGC
GTTACTCCTTGTTGTTCATTGTCATATTTTTCTGTCAAGGTCACTTCTATAGTGTCACCTAAATCTCCCT
AATAGTGAG
