>Addgene plasmid #26467 | pJC96.4-spp-1 | addgene partial sequence | sequence record 32649 | 26467 with SP6
GGAGTAACGCTACGGCGTTCAGCTCCCCGGGGAATTCAGGGGCAATGATTCTGCTGACATCAGGATGCCT
ATTTATGAACACATTCGCTGAAGATCTCGGTTCTCTCAATGCAGACATCGACCTTGATGACAGCCGTCTC
GATAAAAAGGCCTATTGGGCCTCGAGAATGGGTAAACGAGCTTATTGGGCTTCAAGAATGGGAAAGAAGG
CCTATTGGGCATCCAGAATGGGAAAATGATGAAACAATTTTTGTGTACTTTATACAGAACTGTTTATTTG
CGTTTTGATTAATATGAAAGGTCTCCCTTTAGTGAGGGTTAATTCTCCCTATAGTGAGTCGTA
